Addgene plasmid #218166: peSCBE3-NG-HF1-Hypa
Purpose: This plasmid harbors the base editor eSCBE3-NG-HF1-Hypa along with an sgRNA cloning cassette, facilitating high-efficiency and high-fidelity base editing at targets bearing NG PAM in Streptomyces.
Depositing lab: Yuhui Sun. Depositing organization: Wuhan University. Publication: Engineered cytosine base editor enabling broad-scope and high-fidelity gene editing in Streptomyces. Wang J, Wang K, Deng Z, Zhong Z, Sun G, Mei Q, Zhou F, Deng Z, Sun Y. Nat Commun. 2024 Jul 7;15(1):5687. doi: 10.1038/s41467-024-49987-3. PubMed 38971862.
Backbone
  Vector backbone: pSCBE3
  Backbone manufacturer: Jian Wang
  Backbone size w/o insert (bp): 8525
  Vector type: Bacterial Expression, CRISPR ; sgRNA transcription
Growth in bacteria
  Bacterial resistance: Apramycin, 25 μg/mL
  Growth temperature: 37°C
  Growth strain: DH5alpha
  Copy number: High Copy
Gene/Insert 1
  Gene/Insert name: escbe3-NG-HF1-Hypa
  Species: S. coelicolor (bacteria)
  Insert size (bp): 5106
  Mutation: Mutation in the portion of deaminase hAPOBEC3A : Y130F, mutations in the portion of SpCas9 : D10A / N497A / R661A / N692A / M694A / Q695A / H698A / Q926A / L1111R / D1135V / G1218R / E1219F / A1322R / R1335V / T1337R.
  Promoter: rpsL promoter
  Cloning method: Gibson Cloning
  Sequencing primers: 5′ CCTGCTCTCACGCAACGTCTAC; 3′ ATCCGCTTGCCCTCATCTGT
Gene/Insert 2
  Gene/Insert name: a programmable sgRNA cloning cassette
  Species: Synthetic
Resource information
  A portion of this plasmid was derived from a plasmid made by: Original clone
Terms and licenses: Academic/Nonprofit Terms; Industry Terms: Not Available to Industry
Depositor comments: Another insert : a programmable sgRNA cloning cassette
How to cite: peSCBE3-NG-HF1-Hypa was a gift from Yuhui Sun (Addgene plasmid # 218166 ; http://n2t.net/addgene:218166 ; RRID:Addgene_218166)
