[The description below was written by a language model from this plasmid's Addgene catalogue record and pLannotate feature annotations shown in this document.]
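Description:
peSCBE3-NG-HF1-Hypa is an E. coli–Streptomyces shuttle plasmid of about 13.6 kb, built on the pSCBE3 backbone, that delivers a cytosine base editor together with a programmable sgRNA cloning cassette for genome editing in Streptomyces. In E. coli it replicates at high copy from a ColE1/pUC-type origin. The annotated pIJ101 rep gene and flanking pIJ101 fragments (kilB, korA and small predicted ORFs) provide autonomous replication in Streptomyces. An incP oriT with traJ allows mobilisation by conjugation from a suitable E. coli donor. Selection is by apramycin through aac(3)IV. The feature table also shows an intact β-lactamase gene with its promoter and a fragment of a hygromycin resistance gene, though the catalogue entry lists apramycin only.

The editor is a single fusion reading frame driven by an rpsL promoter. It consists of human APOBEC3A cytidine deaminase carrying Y130F, then a Streptococcus pyogenes Cas9 variant, then the phage PBS2 uracil glycosylase inhibitor (UGI), and ends at a phage fd terminator. D10A makes the Cas9 a nickase. The substitutions L1111R, D1135V, G1218R, E1219F, A1322R, R1335V and T1337R correspond to the NG-PAM variant. N497A/R661A/Q695A/Q926A and N692A/M694A/Q695A/H698A are the HF1 and HypaCas9 high-fidelity sets, intended to reduce off-target activity. UGI blocks excision of the uracil formed by deamination, favouring C-to-T conversion.

An S. pyogenes gRNA scaffold beside MCS remnants marks the spacer cloning site; the promoter driving the sgRNA is not annotated or stated. The stated purpose is efficient, high-fidelity base editing at Streptomyces targets bearing NG PAMs.
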