Features (pLannotate 1.2.2; 25 found; start..end, strand, type, name):
      4..804     -  CDS            ApmR: aminoglycoside 3-N-acetyltransferase type IV ; aac(3)IV; confers resistance to apramycin (Paget and Davies, 1996)
    998..1016    -  promoter       T3 promoter: promoter for bacteriophage T3 RNA polymerase
   1131..1235    +  promoter       AmpR promoter: bla
   1236..2096    +  CDS            AmpR: β-lactamase; bla; confers resistance to ampicillin, carbenicillin, and related antibiotics
   2267..2855    +  rep_origin     ori: high-copy-number ColE1/pMB1/pBR322/pUC origin of replication
   3040..3168    +  CDS            YPB1_ECOLX (fragment): Protein predicted: Swiss-Prot protein existence level 4. From Escherichia coli.
   3240..3374    -  polyA_signal   SV40 poly(A) signal: SV40 polyadenylation signal
   3370..3462    -  CDS            Y8KD_STRLI (fragment): Protein predicted: Swiss-Prot protein existence level 4. From Streptomyces lividans.
   4130..5497    -  CDS            rep: REP_STRLI - Protein inferred from homology: Swiss-Prot protein existence level 3. Essential for the autonomous replication of the plasmid pIJ101. From Streptomyces lividans.
   6129..6296    -  CDS            Y6KD_STRLI: Protein predicted: Swiss-Prot protein existence level 4. From Streptomyces lividans.
   6370..6465    -  CDS            kilB (fragment): KILB_STRLI - Protein predicted: Swiss-Prot protein existence level 4. Involved in plasmid transfer. From Streptomyces lividans.
   6460..6567    +  CDS            korA (fragment): KORA_STRLI - Protein predicted: Swiss-Prot protein existence level 4. Controls plasmid transfer and prevents the lethal effects of the tra/kilA gene. Repressor for the transcription of certain pIJ101 promoters, including those the from kilA and kilB loci. From Streptomyces lividans.
   6592..6893    +  promoter       rpsL promoter: promoter for the Xylanimonas cellulosilytica ribosomal protein S12 gene
   6894..7490    +  CDS            APOBEC3A: ABC3A_HUMAN - Experimental evidence at protein level: Swiss-Prot protein existence level 1. DNA deaminase (cytidine deaminase) with restriction activity against viruses, foreign DNA and mobility of retrotransposons. Exhibits antiviral activity against adeno-associated virus (AAV) and human T- cell leukemia virus type 1 (HTLV-1) and may inhibit the mobility of LTR and non-LTR retrotransposons. Selectively targets single-stranded DNA and can deaminate both methylcytosine and cytosine in foreign DNA. Can induce somatic hypermutation in the nuclear and mitochondrial DNA. May also play a role in th
   7539..11639   +  CDS            cas9: CAS9_STRP1 - Also known as csn1 From Streptococcus pyogenes serotype M1.
  11652..11900   +  CDS            UGI: UNGI_BPPB2 - Experimental evidence at protein level: Swiss-Prot protein existence level 1. This protein binds specifically and reversibly to the host uracil-DNA glycosylase, preventing removal of uracil residues from PBS2 DNA by the host uracil-excision repair system. From Bacillus phage PBS2 (Bacteriophage PBS2).
  11924..12061   +  CDS            M13 gene VIII (fragment) (sequence withheld): pVIII; VIII; major coat protein
  12068..12102   +  terminator     fd terminator (fragment) (sequence withheld): central terminator from bacteriophage fd (Otsuka and Kunisawa, 1982)
  12103..12126   -  misc_feature   MCS (fragment): pUC18/19 multiple cloning site
  12266..12375   +  oriT           oriT: incP origin of transfer
  12408..12779   +  CDS            traJ: oriT-recognizing protein; traJ
  12817..12906   +  CDS            traI (fragment): TRAI6_ECOLX - Experimental evidence at protein level: Swiss-Prot protein existence level 1. The initiation process of transfer DNA synthesis requires the interaction of at least three plasmid-specific components (TraH, I, and J) at the transfer origin resulting in the assembly of a specialised nucleoprotein complex - the relaxosome. Site- and strand-specific cleavage at the transfer origin is dependent on TraI and TraJ. From Escherichia coli.
  12916..12935   -  misc_feature   MCS (fragment): pUC18/19 multiple cloning site
  12935..13010   +  misc_RNA       gRNA scaffold: guide RNA scaffold for the Streptococcus pyogenes CRISPR/Cas9 system
  13191..13347   -  CDS            HygR (fragment): aminoglycoside phosphotransferase from E. coli; aph(4)-Ia; confers resistance to hygromycin
>Addgene plasmid #218166 | peSCBE3-NG-HF1-Hypa | addgene full sequence | sequence record 433270 | Addgene NGS Result
TCAGCCAATCGACTGGCGAGCGGCATCGCATTCTTCGCATCCCGCCTCTGGCGGATGCAGGAAGATCAAC
GGATCTCGGCCCAGTTGACCCAGGGCTGTCGCCACAATGTCGCGGGAGCGGATCAACCGAGCAAAGGCAT
GACCGACTGGACCTTCCTTCTGAAGGCTCTTCTCCTTGAGCCACCTGTCCGCCAAGGCAAAGCGCTCACA
GCAGTGGTCATTCTCGAGATAATCGACGCGTACCAACTTGCCATCCTGAAGAATGGTGCAGTGTCTCGGC
ACCCCATAGGGAACCTTTGCCATCAACTCGGCAAGATGCAGCGTCGTGTTGGCATCGTGTCCCACGCCGA
GGAGAAGTACCTGCCCATCGAGTTCATGGACACGGGCGACCGGGCTTGCAGGCGAGTGAGGTGGCAGGGG
CAATGGATCAGAGATGATCTGCTCTGCCTGTGGCCCCGCTGCCGCAAAGGCAAATGGATGGGCGCTGCGC
TTTACATTTGGCAGGCGCCAGAATGTGTCAGAGACAACTCCAAGGTCCGGTGTAACGGGCGACGTGGCAG
GATCGAACGGCTCGTCGTCCAGACCTGACCACGAGGGCATGACGAGCGTCCCTCCCGGACCCAGCGCAGC
ACGCAGGGCCTCGATCAGTCCAAGTGGCCCATCTTCGAGGGGCCGGACGCTACGGAAGGAGCTGTGGACC
AGCAGCACACCGCCGGGGGTAACCCCAAGGTTGAGAAGCTGACCGATGAGCTCGGCTTTTCGCCATTCGT
ATTGCACGACATTGCACTCCACCGCTGATGACATCAGTCGATCATAGCACGATCAACGGCACTGTTGCAA
ATAGTCGGTGGTGATAAACTTATCATCCCCTTTTGCTGATGGAGCTGCACATGAACCCATTCAAAGGCCG
GCATTTTCAGCGTGACATCATTCTGTGGGCCGTACGCTGGTACTGCAAATACGGCATCAGTTACCGTGAG
CTGCAGGTCGACGGATCCCTTTAGTGAGGGTTAATTGCGGCCGCGAATTCTTGAAGACGAAAGGGCCTCG
TGATACGCCTATTTTTATAGGTTAATGTCATGATAATAATGGTTTCTTAGACGTCAGGTGGCACTTTTCG
GGGAAATGTGCGCGGAACCCCTATTTGTTTATTTTTCTAAATACATTCAAATATGTATCCGCTCATGAGA
CAATAACCCTGATAAATGCTTCAATAATATTGAAAAAGGAAGAGTATGAGTATTCAACATTTCCGTGTCG
CCCTTATTCCCTTTTTTGCGGCATTTTGCCTTCCTGTTTTTGCTCACCCAGAAACGCTGGTGAAAGTAAA
AGATGCTGAAGATCAGTTGGGTGCACGAGTGGGTTACATCGAACTGGATCTCAACAGCGGTAAGATCCTT
GAGAGTTTTCGCCCCGAAGAACGTTTTCCAATGATGAGCACTTTTAAAGTTCTGCTATGTGGCGCGGTAT
TATCCCGTGTTGACGCCGGGCAAGAGCAACTCGGTCGCCGCATACACTATTCTCAGAATGACTTGGTTGA
GTACTCACCAGTCACAGAAAAGCATCTTACGGATGGCATGACAGTAAGAGAATTATGCAGTGCTGCCATA
ACCATGAGTGATAACACTGCGGCCAACTTACTTCTGACAACGATCGGAGGACCGAAGGAGCTAACCGCTT
TTTTGCACAACATGGGGGATCATGTAACTCGCCTTGATCGTTGGGAACCGGAGCTGAATGAAGCCATACC
AAACGACGAGCGTGACACCACGATGCCTGCAGCAATGGCAACAACGTTGCGCAAACTATTAACTGGCGAA
CTACTTACTCTAGCTTCCCGGCAACAATTAATAGACTGGATGGAGGCGGATAAAGTTGCAGGACCACTTC
TGCGCTCGGCCCTTCCGGCTGGCTGGTTTATTGCTGATAAATCTGGAGCCGGTGAGCGTGGGTCTCGCGG
TATCATTGCAGCACTGGGGCCAGATGGTAAGCCCTCCCGTATCGTAGTTATCTACACGACGGGGAGTCAG
GCAACTATGGATGAACGAAATAGACAGATCGCTGAGATAGGTGCCTCACTGATTAAGCATTGGTAACTGT
CAGACCAAGTTTACTCATATATACTTTAGATTGATTTAAAACTTCATTTTTAATTTAAAAGGATCTAGGT
GAAGATCCTTTTTGATAATCTCATGACCAAAATCCCTTAACGTGAGTTTTCGTTCCACTGAGCGTCAGAC
CCCGTAGAAAAGATCAAAGGATCTTCTTGAGATCCTTTTTTTCTGCGCGTAATCTGCTGCTTGCAAACAA
AAAAACCACCGCTACCAGCGGTGGTTTGTTTGCCGGATCAAGAGCTACCAACTCTTTTTCCGAAGGTAAC
TGGCTTCAGCAGAGCGCAGATACCAAATACTGTCCTTCTAGTGTAGCCGTAGTTAGGCCACCACTTCAAG
AACTCTGTAGCACCGCCTACATACCTCGCTCTGCTAATCCTGTTACCAGTGGCTGCTGCCAGTGGCGATA
AGTCGTGTCTTACCGGGTTGGACTCAAGACGATAGTTACCGGATAAGGCGCAGCGGTCGGGCTGAACGGG
GGGTTCGTGCACACAGCCCAGCTTGGAGCGAACGACCTACACCGAACTGAGATACCTACAGCGTGAGCTA
TGAGAAAGCGCCACGCTTCCCGAAGGGAGAAAGGCGGACAGGTATCCGGTAAGCGGCAGGGTCGGAACAG
GAGAGCGCACGAGGGAGCTTCCAGGGGGAAACGCCTGGTATCTTTATAGTCCTGTCGGGTTTCGCCACCT
CTGACTTGAGCGTCGATTTTTGTGATGCTCGTCAGGGGGGCGGAGCCTATGGAAAAACGCCAGCAACGCG
GCCTTTTTACGGTTCCTGGCCTTTTGCTGGCCTTTTGCTCACATGTTCTTTCCTGCGTTATCCCCTGATT
CTGTGGATAACCGTATTACCGCCTTTGAGTGAGCTGATACCGCTCGCCGCAGCCGAACGACCGAGCGCAG
CGAGTCAGTGAGCGAGGAAGCGGAAGAGCGCTGACTTCCGCGTTTCCAGACTTTACGAAACACGGAAACC
GAAGACCATTCATGTTGTTGCTCAGGTCGCAGACGTTTTGCAGCAGCAGTCGCTTCACGTTCGCTCGCGT
ATCGGTGATTCATTCTGCTAACCAGTAAGGCAACCCCGCCAGCCTAGCCGGGTCCTCAACGACAGGAGCA
CGATCATGCGCACCCGTCAGATCCAGACATGATAAGATACATTGATGAGTTTGGACAAACCACAACTAGA
ATGCAGTGAAAAAAATGCTTTATTTGTGAAATTTGTGATGCTATTGCTTTATTTGTAACCATTATAAGCT
GCAATAAACAAGTTCCCGCACGATCAGCGTCCCGCCGACCAGGAGCAGTGCGGCCAGCACTGCCGCTAAC
GCCTGGTCCTGGTCCCGGTCCTGGTGGTGCATCAGTCCTCCCCGTGATCACTTCGGCACCCACCGTAGTG
ATCACCCCCGACAGCGGATCAAGGGGTTTGCGGGTCCCGGTCGGCGCCGGGCGGGGGAGGCAGGAGCCGC
CGACGCTGCCTCTGGGACGGGCCGGACGGCAGGGGGACCGGCGGCCGGGCGAGCTGCAGCCGGGGGTCCG
GCAGGGCCGGAGCGGGCGGAACCGTGCTCTGACCTGCGGCCCGAGTTTCGTCACGTGACGGAATGGAAGG
CTGCTGCATTTCGTCACGTGACGTATCTCGGCGAGCGACTGCCGACGCCACGGCGGACACGATCGCCTCG
CGCTGGCGCCGGGCCTCGTACGCCCGCTGGCGGCAGGAGCGGCGGCAGTAGTCCCGGCTCCGGCCGACGC
CGGATTGCTTGATCTCCGAGCCGCACCAGGCGCAGAGCTTCGCGCCGTCGGCGTCCCTGGGGGTGGTGGT
GCTCATGGCCGACGACCGTACGCGGCACGTCTCGTAGCGAGGCGAGTCGGGCGCGAGGTACCGCCTGCAC
GAAGTGCCGGCGGGGCCGACCCCGGGCGAGTAATCCCAGGATTACTCCCGCGGCTTCGACCCCGGCCGCC
GTCGCCGCGTACGTCACCGACCCCCGCCGTACGTCACCGGGATGACGTACGGCGGGGGGGAGCGAGTTAG
TGCGAAGTGGGCCCACTTGCGAGCCGGGCGATGTGCCGGGCGGCCCGCTCCTGGCGGTCGTCGGCGTCGT
CGTCCTGGTCGTCGTCCTGCTCTCGCCGTCGGCGTGCAGTTGCTTCCTCGCGGCGCTGGGCGAGGGCGGC
GAGCATGTCGGCGTACGCCTCGGCCACCTCCCCCGCCGTGAGCACCACCACTGTGTCGGCCGCGTCGGCC
AGCGCCAGGACCTCCCGCACCCGTTCGCCCACGGCCGCCGAATCCTCGTTGCCGTCCTTGCCTTCGGCGG
CCCGGGTCGCCTCGAGGTCGAGGGCGCGGCGGGTGACCGCGTGCCATCCGTCCTCGGTCACGGCGACCCC
GGCCCGCAGCTCCCCGCCGTCGGCGTCGGCCGCCAGGAGCAGATCGAGGTCGTCGGCCTCGGTGTCGCCG
CCGTCGAGCCCGAGCATCTGCCGCAGGTAGCGGGTCCATTCGATGGCCCGGCGTCCCCGGGTTGCCCGCT
CGTACTCGTGCCAGCGCGAGAGGTTCCACTCCAGCGAGCCGACCCCGGCGGCGTCGTCCTCGGTCATGCC
GCCGGTCAGGTCCCCGATCCGTCCGAGGAGTTCGAACGGGGCGACGTTCCCGCCGGTCGCCGTCTTGAGG
TCGGCGCGGGCGAGTTCGAGGGCGGGCGCCTTCCCGTCCTGGGTCTTGGCGATGTACTCGGCGAGGTCGT
TGGCGTCGCGCTCGGTCTCCAGCCGCTTGAAGTCGACGCCGTGCCGGTCGTCGGGCGTGAAGGCGGGGTT
GACCTTGCGCAGGGCGGCGGTCCACACGGACCGCCAGTGCCCCTGCCACTCGTCGAGCGCGGCGCCGGTC
GGCTCGAAGGTGGCGACGATCTGCTTCGCGGACCGCTCCCCCTCGGTCCGGCCGCCGACCAGGACGATCG
CGTGGATGTGCGGGTGCCAGCCGTTGATCTGCCCCACGGTGACTTCGGTCGCGCGGATCATGCCGACGTA
CCCGATCCGGTCTCGGATGCCCTCGCGGTCGGCGGCCCGGTGCCCGTCCTTGGCCCGGCGTCCGGCCCAC
GTGCCGCCCGTGATCAGTCGCTGGTAGGCGCCCGGCCGCCGGGGGCTGTCCGGCGTCTTCCGGGTGCCCT
GGAGGGCGTCCATGAGGTCCGCGAGCCGGTCCGTGTGCCCATGGCGGGCCGTGAAGGTGACCAGGTAGGC
GGTCCCCCCGCGCTTGATCCACTCGACCACGGCGGCGGTGATCTCCTCGGCCCGCTTGTGCCGGATCGTG
GCGGCGCAGACCGGGCAGAGCCAGATCCGCCCGCACCGCATCAGGCCCAGGACCACGGACGTTCCGGCCG
CCGTCTGGGCGACGATCACGCCGGAGGCAGGGTCCATCAGGGCGCGGCCGCAGCCCTTGCACGCGGCGTC
CCCGCTGATCCGCCACAGCGTCCGGCGGCGGCTGTACCGGGCGGCTTTCCGCAGTCGGGCAGCGTCGCTC
CGCGACGTGCTTCCTACTTCCGAGAGGCTGTCGCCTCTCGGGCTCTCCCCATCCACCCCGTCCGGAGAAA
CCGCAGGTCGGAGGGGTGCGGGAAACTCTGTTGTTTCTTTCCCAAGGTGTTCGCTTTTGCCTCGGGCGGC
ATCTCGCGTCACACGCGCGATCGCCCGCTTCGCTGCCATCCGGCAGCGGTCTGAGCAGTAGATACGCGGC
CGTTTGCCCGGTGTGTGGGCAATTGCGGTCCCGCAGTGGCAGCGGGGCCCGGCGGGCCGATCTGGCAATG
CCTCGGCATCGCTCCGTACTCTGGGCACGAGCAACGTTCCTGTCTCGCCCGGCTAAGGGGCGCGAGTCTG
GGAGCGGACGGGTCGGAGGTGCGAAGTCCGGCCCGTTGCTCTTTGGTCTGGTGGGAATCCTGGCACCAAT
CGGGCCAGAGGTTCCCTCCGCCACTCCCGACGCCCCTTGGGGCTGGTGTGACTTGGAGGGCCGAAGAGAG
CCCCGCCGGTGATCCGGCGGGGCTTTGACGTGCGGTCAGTGCGTGTGTCGGCGAGCGATGGCCACGAGGC
CCTGGAAGCCGAGCGGTCCGGCGAAGTCGGCCCAGTCGCAACCGGGCTCAGCGCAGTGGGCGGACCAGCC
ACCGCCGTTGGGGTCCTGGACCAGGTTCACGGTCCCCTCGGTCAGGCGTCCGTCGAAGTCGGTCATGGTC
GGTCTCCTGGTGGGTGGGGGCGGGGCGCCAGCACGAAGTGCCGGCGCCCCGCGGGGGTTGGTCGGGTCAG
GCGCCGAACCGGCGGGCGGCGGCGGCGACCAGGCCGTCGGCGGCGGCCATGGCGCGGTCGCGGTCGGTGG
TGAGGGCGGTGCGGTCGGCGGCGGCCCAGTCCTGCTCTCACGCAACGTCTACGTGGACGCTCAGGGCGAC
ACGATCGAGGTCGGGGAGTCCGTCGCTCCGGCGGGCCGCTGGCGCGTCCACCGGGACTGATCAAGGCGAA
TACTTCATATGGCCCTGCAGGCGGAAGTCAGGTAGACACGACTTCCGCTAGTCCTTGCAAGGTCTGCTGA
CGTGAGGCGGGGCGGTCGTTTTTGACCGCCCTGCCTTCGTCATGTAGGCTCGCTCGCTGTGCCTGGCGTG
TCATCAGACGCCCAGGTCCCGGTGCCGTGAGGCCCGGGCCATCGAGCCGGTGGTACGTGGCTGCGGTCCC
CTTGTGAGGGCTGCGCGCCGTGTGCTGTCCGGCGCGCACAGCCTTGAATCCACCCGCGGGGGCCGGCCGG
TCTCCGTGAGCTCGAGTAGACGACGGAGACGTAATGGAGGCCTCCCCCGCCTCCGGCCCCCGCCACCTGA
TGGACCCGCACATCTTCACCTCCAACTTCAACAACGGCATCGGCCGCCACAAGACCTACCTGTGCTACGA
GGTCGAGCGGCTGGACAACGGCACCTCCGTCAAGATGGACCAGCACCGGGGCTTCCTGCACAACCAGGCC
AAGAACCTGCTGTGCGGCTTCTACGGCCGCCACGCCGAGCTGCGGTTCCTGGACCTGGTCCCCTCCCTGC
AGCTGGACCCCGCCCAGATCTACCGCGTCACCTGGTTCATCTCCTGGTCCCCGTGCTTCTCCTGGGGCTG
CGCCGGCGAGGTCCGGGCCTTCCTGCAGGAGAACACCCACGTCCGCCTGCGGATCTTCGCCGCCCGCATC
TTCGACTACGACCCCCTGTACAAGGAAGCCCTGCAGATGCTGCGGGACGCCGGCGCCCAGGTCTCCATCA
TGACCTACGACGAGTTCAAGCACTGCTGGGACACCTTCGTGGACCACCAGGGCTGCCCCTTCCAGCCCTG
GGACGGCCTGGACGAGCACTCCCAGGCCCTGTCCGGCCGCCTGCGGGCCATCCTGCAGAACCAGGGCAAC
TCCGGCTCGGAGACCCCGGGCACCTCGGAGTCCGCCACCCCGGAGTCCGACAAGAAGTACAGCATCGGCC
TGGCCATCGGCACCAACAGCGTGGGCTGGGCGGTCATCACCGACGAGTACAAGGTCCCCTCCAAGAAGTT
CAAGGTCCTGGGCAACACCGACCGGCACTCGATCAAGAAGAACCTGATCGGCGCCCTGCTCTTCGACAGC
GGCGAGACCGCCGAGGCGACCCGCCTGAAGCGGACCGCGCGCCGGCGCTACACCCGGCGCAAGAACCGCA
TCTGCTACCTCCAGGAAATCTTCTCCAACGAGATGGCCAAGGTCGACGACTCGTTCTTCCACCGGCTCGA
GGAGAGCTTCCTGGTGGAGGAGGACAAGAAGCACGAGCGCCACCCGATCTTCGGCAACATCGTCGACGAG
GTGGCCTACCACGAGAAGTACCCCACCATCTACCACCTCCGCAAGAAGCTGGTCGACTCGACCGACAAGG
CGGACCTGCGGCTCATCTACCTGGCCCTCGCGCACATGATCAAGTTCCGCGGCCACTTCCTCATCGAGGG
CGACCTGAACCCGGACAACTCCGACGTCGACAAGCTCTTCATCCAGCTGGTGCAGACCTACAACCAGCTG
TTCGAGGAGAACCCCATCAACGCCAGCGGCGTCGACGCCAAGGCGATCCTCTCCGCGCGCCTGAGCAAGT
CCCGGCGCCTGGAGAACCTCATCGCCCAGCTGCCGGGCGAGAAGAAGAACGGCCTCTTCGGCAACCTGAT
CGCGCTGTCGCTCGGCCTGACCCCCAACTTCAAGAGCAACTTCGACCTGGCCGAGGACGCGAAGCTCCAG
CTGTCCAAGGACACCTACGACGACGACCTGGACAACCTGCTCGCCCAGATCGGCGACCAGTACGCGGACC
TCTTCCTGGCCGCGAAGAACCTCTCGGACGCCATCCTGCTCAGCGACATCCTGCGGGTCAACACCGAGAT
CACCAAGGCCCCGCTGTCGGCGAGCATGATCAAGCGGTACGACGAGCACCACCAGGACCTGACCCTGCTC
AAGGCCCTCGTGCGCCAGCAGCTGCCCGAGAAGTACAAGGAAATCTTCTTCGACCAGTCCAAGAACGGCT
ACGCCGGCTACATCGACGGCGGCGCGTCGCAGGAGGAGTTCTACAAGTTCATCAAGCCGATCCTGGAGAA
GATGGACGGCACCGAGGAGCTGCTCGTCAAGCTGAACCGCGAGGACCTGCTCCGCAAGCAGCGGACCTTC
GACAACGGCTCCATCCCGCACCAGATCCACCTGGGCGAGCTGCACGCCATCCTCCGGCGCCAGGAGGACT
TCTACCCCTTCCTGAAGGACAACCGCGAGAAGATCGAGAAGATCCTGACCTTCCGCATCCCGTACTACGT
CGGCCCCCTGGCCCGCGGCAACTCCCGGTTCGCGTGGATGACCCGGAAGTCGGAGGAGACCATCACCCCG
TGGAACTTCGAGGAGGTCGTGGACAAGGGCGCCTCCGCCCAGTCGTTCATCGAGCGCATGACCGCCTTCG
ACAAGAACCTCCCGAACGAGAAGGTCCTGCCCAAGCACTCCCTGCTCTACGAGTACTTCACCGTGTACAA
CGAGCTGACCAAGGTCAAGTACGTGACCGAGGGCATGCGGAAGCCGGCCTTCCTGTCGGGCGAGCAGAAG
AAGGCGATCGTCGACCTGCTCTTCAAGACCAACCGCAAGGTCACCGTGAAGCAGCTGAAGGAGGACTACT
TCAAGAAGATCGAGTGCTTCGACTCCGTCGAGATCAGCGGCGTGGAGGACCGCTTCAACGCCTCCCTGGG
CACCTACCACGACCTGCTCAAGATCATCAAGGACAAGGACTTCCTCGACAACGAGGAGAACGAGGACATC
CTGGAGGACATCGTCCTCACCCTGACCCTCTTCGAGGACCGCGAGATGATCGAGGAGCGGCTCAAGACCT
ACGCCCACCTGTTCGACGACAAGGTGATGAAGCAGCTGAAGCGGCGCCGGTACACCGGCTGGGGCGCCCT
CTCCCGGAAGCTGATCAACGGCATCCGGGACAAGCAGAGCGGCAAGACCATCCTGGACTTCCTCAAGTCC
GACGGCTTCGCCAACCGCGCGTTCGCCGCGCTCATCGCCGACGACAGCCTGACCTTCAAGGAGGACATCC
AGAAGGCCCAGGTCTCGGGCCAGGGCGACAGCCTCCACGAGCACATCGCCAACCTGGCGGGCTCCCCGGC
GATCAAGAAGGGCATCCTCCAGACCGTCAAGGTCGTGGACGAGCTGGTCAAGGTGATGGGCCGCCACAAG
CCCGAGAACATCGTGATCGAGATGGCCCGGGAGAACCAGACCACCCAGAAGGGCCAGAAGAACTCGCGCG
AGCGGATGAAGCGGATCGAGGAGGGCATCAAGGAGCTGGGCAGCCAGATCCTGAAGGAGCACCCGGTCGA
GAACACCCAGCTCCAGAACGAGAAGCTGTACCTCTACTACCTCCAGAACGGCCGCGACATGTACGTGGAC
CAGGAGCTGGACATCAACCGGCTGTCCGACTACGACGTCGACCACATCGTGCCGCAGTCCTTCCTGAAGG
ACGACTCGATCGACAACAAGGTCCTGACCCGCTCGGACAAGAACCGGGGCAAGTCCGACAACGTGCCCTC
GGAGGAGGTCGTGAAGAAGATGAAGAACTACTGGCGCCAGCTGCTCAACGCCAAGCTCATCACCCAGCGC
AAGTTCGACAACCTGACCAAGGCCGAGCGGGGCGGCCTGAGCGAGCTGGACAAGGCGGGCTTCATCAAGC
GCCAGCTGGTCGAGACCCGGGCGATCACCAAGCACGTGGCCCAGATCCTGGACTCCCGGATGAACACCAA
GTACGACGAGAACGACAAGCTGATCCGCGAGGTCAAGGTGATCACCCTCAAGAGCAAGCTGGTCTCCGAC
TTCCGCAAGGACTTCCAGTTCTACAAGGTCCGGGAGATCAACAACTACCACCACGCCCACGACGCGTACC
TGAACGCCGTCGTGGGCACCGCGCTGATCAAGAAGTACCCGAAGCTGGAGTCCGAGTTCGTCTACGGCGA
CTACAAGGTCTACGACGTGCGCAAGATGATCGCCAAGAGCGAGCAGGAGATCGGCAAGGCCACCGCGAAG
TACTTCTTCTACTCCAACATCATGAACTTCTTCAAGACCGAGATCACCCTGGCCAACGGCGAGATCCGCA
AGCGGCCCCTGATCGAGACCAACGGCGAGACCGGCGAGATCGTCTGGGACAAGGGCCGCGACTTCGCCAC
CGTCCGGAAGGTGCTGTCGATGCCGCAGGTCAACATCGTGAAGAAGACCGAGGTGCAGACCGGCGGCTTC
AGCAAGGAGTCCATCCGGCCCAAGCGCAACAGCGACAAGCTGATCGCCCGGAAGAAGGACTGGGACCCGA
AGAAGTACGGCGGCTTCGTCAGCCCCACCGTCGCCTACTCCGTGCTGGTCGTGGCGAAGGTCGAGAAGGG
CAAGAGCAAGAAGCTGAAGTCCGTGAAGGAGCTGCTCGGCATCACCATCATGGAGCGCTCCTCGTTCGAG
AAGAACCCGATCGACTTCCTGGAGGCCAAGGGCTACAAGGAGGTCAAGAAGGACCTCATCATCAAGCTGC
CCAAGTACAGCCTGTTCGAGCTGGAGAACGGCCGCAAGCGGATGCTCGCCTCCGCGCGGTTCCTGCAAAA
GGGCAACGAGCTGGCCCTCCCGTCGAAGTACGTCAACTTCCTGTACCTCGCGTCCCACTACGAGAAGCTG
AAGGGCTCGCCCGAGGACAACGAGCAGAAGCAGCTCTTCGTGGAGCAGCACAAGCACTACCTGGACGAGA
TCATCGAGCAGATCAGCGAGTTCAGCAAGCGCGTCATCCTGGCCGACGCGAACCTCGACAAGGTGCTGTC
CGCCTACAACAAGCACCGCGACAAGCCGATCCGGGAGCAGGCGGAGAACATCATCCACCTGTTCACCCTC
ACCAACCTGGGTGCCCCGCGGGCCTTCAAGTACTTCGACACCACCATCGACCGCAAGGTCTACCGCTCCA
CCAAGGAGGTCCTCGACGCGACCCTGATCCACCAGAGCATCACCGGCCTGTACGAGACCCGCATCGACCT
GAGCCAGCTGGGCGGCGACTCGGGCGGCTCCACCAACCTGTCGGACATCATCGAGAAGGAGACCGGCAAG
CAGCTGGTGATCCAGGAGTCCATCCTGATGCTGCCGGAGGAAGTGGAGGAAGTGATCGGCAACAAGCCGG
AGTCGGACATCCTGGTGCACACCGCCTACGACGAGTCGACCGACGAGAACGTCATGCTGCTGACCTCGGA
CGCCCCGGAGTACAAGCCGTGGGCCCTGGTCATCCAGGACTCCAACGGCGAGAACAAGATCAAGATGCTG
TGAGAATTCAGATCTACGCGTTC
[179 nt withheld, positions 11924-12102]
AAGCTTGCATGCCTGCAGGTCGACGGATCTTTTCCGCTGCATAACCCTGCTTCGGGGTCATTATAGCGAT
TTTTTCGGTATATCCATCCTTTTTCGCACGATATACAGGATTTTGCCAAAGGGTTCGTGTAGACTTTCCT
TGGTGTATCCAACGGCGTCAGCCGGGCAGGATAGGTGAAGTAGGCCCACCCGCGAGCGGGTGTTCCTTCT
TCACTGTCCCTTATTCGCACCTGGCGGTGCTCAACGGGAATCCTGCTCTGCGAGGCTGGCCGGCTACCGC
CGGCGTAACAGATGAGGGCAAGCGGATGGCTGATGAAACCAAGCCAACCAGGAAGGGCAGCCCACCTATC
AAGGTGTACTGCCTTCCAGACGAACGAAGAGCGATTGAGGAAAAGGCGGCGGCGGCCGGCATGAGCCTGT
CGGCCTACCTGCTGGCCGTCGGCCAGGGCTACAAAATCACGGGCGTCGTGGACTATGAGCACGTCCGCGA
GCTGGCCCGCATCAATGGCGACCTGGGCCGCCTGGGCGGCCTGCTGAAACTCTGGCTCACCGACGACCCG
CGCACGGCGCGGTTCGGTGATGCCACGATCCTCGCCCTGCTGGCGAAGATCGAAGAGAAGCAGGACGAGC
TTGGCAAGGTCATGATGGGCGTGGTCCGCCCGAGGGCAGAGCCATGACTTTTTTAGCCGCTAAAACGGCC
GGGGGGTGCGCGTGATTGCCAAGCACGTCCCCATGCGCTCCATCAAGAAGAGCGACTTCGCGGAGCTGGT
GAAGTACATCACCGACGAGCAAGGCAAGACCGATCCCCGGGGACCTGCAGGTCGACTCTAGAGTTTTAGA
GCTAGAAATAGCAAGTTAAAATAAGGCTAGTCCGTTATCAACTTGAAAAAGTGGCACCGAGTCGGTGCTA
AAAAAAAACCCCGCCCCTGACAGGGCGGGGTTTTTTTTGTAGCCTCAGGAGTTGTAGCGTGCACGCGGTC
GATCTTGACGGCTGGCGAGAGGTGCGGGGAGGATCTGACCGACGCGGTCCACACGTGGCACCGCGATGCT
GTTGTGGGCACAATCGTGCCGGTTGGTAGGATCCAGCTAGCTATTTACCCGCAGGACATATCCACGCCCT
CCTACATCGAAGCTGAAAGCACGAGATTCTTCGCCCTCCGAGAGCTGCATCAGGTCGGAGACGCTGTCGA
ACTTTTCGATCAGAAACTTCTCGACAGACGTCGCGGTGAGTTCAGGCTTTTTCATATCTCATTGCCCCCG
GACGAGCGTCTGCTCCGCCATTCGCCGTCCGCCGTGCCAATCGGATCAGCCGTCCAAATGCGGGATTTTC
GTTAGTCGGAGGCCAAACGGCATTGAGCGTCAGCATATCATCAGCGAGCTGAAGAAAGACAATCCCCGAT
CCGCTCCACGTGTTGCCCCAGCAATCAGCGCGACCTTGCCCCTCCAACGTCATCTCGTTCTCCGCTCATG
AGC
