>Addgene plasmid #218166 | peSCBE3-NG-HF1-Hypa | depositor partial sequence | sequence record 425043 | escbe3-NG-HF1-Hypa gene
ATGGAGGCCTCCCCCGCCTCCGGCCCCCGCCACCTGATGGACCCGCACATCTTCACCTCCAACTTCAACA
ACGGCATCGGCCGCCACAAGACCTACCTGTGCTACGAGGTCGAGCGGCTGGACAACGGCACCTCCGTCAA
GATGGACCAGCACCGGGGCTTCCTGCACAACCAGGCCAAGAACCTGCTGTGCGGCTTCTACGGCCGCCAC
GCCGAGCTGCGGTTCCTGGACCTGGTCCCCTCCCTGCAGCTGGACCCCGCCCAGATCTACCGCGTCACCT
GGTTCATCTCCTGGTCCCCGTGCTTCTCCTGGGGCTGCGCCGGCGAGGTCCGGGCCTTCCTGCAGGAGAA
CACCCACGTCCGCCTGCGGATCTTCGCCGCCCGCATCTTCGACTACGACCCCCTGTACAAGGAAGCCCTG
CAGATGCTGCGGGACGCCGGCGCCCAGGTCTCCATCATGACCTACGACGAGTTCAAGCACTGCTGGGACA
CCTTCGTGGACCACCAGGGCTGCCCCTTCCAGCCCTGGGACGGCCTGGACGAGCACTCCCAGGCCCTGTC
CGGCCGCCTGCGGGCCATCCTGCAGAACCAGGGCAACTCCGGCTCGGAGACCCCGGGCACCTCGGAGTCC
GCCACCCCCGAGTCCTCCGGCTCGGAGACCCCGGGCACCTCGGAGTCCGCCACCCCGGAGTCCGACAAGA
AGTACAGCATCGGCCTGGCCATCGGCACCAACAGCGTGGGCTGGGCGGTCATCACCGACGAGTACAAGGT
CCCCTCCAAGAAGTTCAAGGTCCTGGGCAACACCGACCGGCACTCGATCAAGAAGAACCTGATCGGCGCC
CTGCTCTTCGACAGCGGCGAGACCGCCGAGGCGACCCGCCTGAAGCGGACCGCGCGCCGGCGCTACACCC
GGCGCAAGAACCGCATCTGCTACCTCCAGGAAATCTTCTCCAACGAGATGGCCAAGGTCGACGACTCGTT
CTTCCACCGGCTCGAGGAGAGCTTCCTGGTGGAGGAGGACAAGAAGCACGAGCGCCACCCGATCTTCGGC
AACATCGTCGACGAGGTGGCCTACCACGAGAAGTACCCCACCATCTACCACCTCCGCAAGAAGCTGGTCG
ACTCGACCGACAAGGCGGACCTGCGGCTCATCTACCTGGCCCTCGCGCACATGATCAAGTTCCGCGGCCA
CTTCCTCATCGAGGGCGACCTGAACCCGGACAACTCCGACGTCGACAAGCTCTTCATCCAGCTGGTGCAG
ACCTACAACCAGCTGTTCGAGGAGAACCCCATCAACGCCAGCGGCGTCGACGCCAAGGCGATCCTCTCCG
CGCGCCTGAGCAAGTCCCGGCGCCTGGAGAACCTCATCGCCCAGCTGCCGGGCGAGAAGAAGAACGGCCT
CTTCGGCAACCTGATCGCGCTGTCGCTCGGCCTGACCCCCAACTTCAAGAGCAACTTCGACCTGGCCGAG
GACGCGAAGCTCCAGCTGTCCAAGGACACCTACGACGACGACCTGGACAACCTGCTCGCCCAGATCGGCG
ACCAGTACGCGGACCTCTTCCTGGCCGCGAAGAACCTCTCGGACGCCATCCTGCTCAGCGACATCCTGCG
GGTCAACACCGAGATCACCAAGGCCCCGCTGTCGGCGAGCATGATCAAGCGGTACGACGAGCACCACCAG
GACCTGACCCTGCTCAAGGCCCTCGTGCGCCAGCAGCTGCCCGAGAAGTACAAGGAAATCTTCTTCGACC
AGTCCAAGAACGGCTACGCCGGCTACATCGACGGCGGCGCGTCGCAGGAGGAGTTCTACAAGTTCATCAA
GCCGATCCTGGAGAAGATGGACGGCACCGAGGAGCTGCTCGTCAAGCTGAACCGCGAGGACCTGCTCCGC
AAGCAGCGGACCTTCGACAACGGCTCCATCCCGCACCAGATCCACCTGGGCGAGCTGCACGCCATCCTCC
GGCGCCAGGAGGACTTCTACCCCTTCCTGAAGGACAACCGCGAGAAGATCGAGAAGATCCTGACCTTCCG
CATCCCGTACTACGTCGGCCCCCTGGCCCGCGGCAACTCCCGGTTCGCGTGGATGACCCGGAAGTCGGAG
GAGACCATCACCCCGTGGAACTTCGAGGAGGTCGTGGACAAGGGCGCCTCCGCCCAGTCGTTCATCGAGC
GCATGACCGCCTTCGACAAGAACCTCCCGAACGAGAAGGTCCTGCCCAAGCACTCCCTGCTCTACGAGTA
CTTCACCGTGTACAACGAGCTGACCAAGGTCAAGTACGTGACCGAGGGCATGCGGAAGCCGGCCTTCCTG
TCGGGCGAGCAGAAGAAGGCGATCGTCGACCTGCTCTTCAAGACCAACCGCAAGGTCACCGTGAAGCAGC
TGAAGGAGGACTACTTCAAGAAGATCGAGTGCTTCGACTCCGTCGAGATCAGCGGCGTGGAGGACCGCTT
CAACGCCTCCCTGGGCACCTACCACGACCTGCTCAAGATCATCAAGGACAAGGACTTCCTCGACAACGAG
GAGAACGAGGACATCCTGGAGGACATCGTCCTCACCCTGACCCTCTTCGAGGACCGCGAGATGATCGAGG
AGCGGCTCAAGACCTACGCCCACCTGTTCGACGACAAGGTGATGAAGCAGCTGAAGCGGCGCCGGTACAC
CGGCTGGGGCGCCCTCTCCCGGAAGCTGATCAACGGCATCCGGGACAAGCAGAGCGGCAAGACCATCCTG
GACTTCCTCAAGTCCGACGGCTTCGCCAACCGCGCGTTCGCCGCGCTCATCGCCGACGACAGCCTGACCT
TCAAGGAGGACATCCAGAAGGCCCAGGTCTCGGGCCAGGGCGACAGCCTCCACGAGCACATCGCCAACCT
GGCGGGCTCCCCGGCGATCAAGAAGGGCATCCTCCAGACCGTCAAGGTCGTGGACGAGCTGGTCAAGGTG
ATGGGCCGCCACAAGCCCGAGAACATCGTGATCGAGATGGCCCGGGAGAACCAGACCACCCAGAAGGGCC
AGAAGAACTCGCGCGAGCGGATGAAGCGGATCGAGGAGGGCATCAAGGAGCTGGGCAGCCAGATCCTGAA
GGAGCACCCGGTCGAGAACACCCAGCTCCAGAACGAGAAGCTGTACCTCTACTACCTCCAGAACGGCCGC
GACATGTACGTGGACCAGGAGCTGGACATCAACCGGCTGTCCGACTACGACGTCGACGCCATCGTGCCGC
AGTCCTTCCTGAAGGACGACTCGATCGACAACAAGGTCCTGACCCGCTCGGACAAGAACCGGGGCAAGTC
CGACAACGTGCCCTCGGAGGAGGTCGTGAAGAAGATGAAGAACTACTGGCGCCAGCTGCTCAACGCCAAG
CTCATCACCCAGCGCAAGTTCGACAACCTGACCAAGGCCGAGCGGGGCGGCCTGAGCGAGCTGGACAAGG
CGGGCTTCATCAAGCGCCAGCTGGTCGAGACCCGGGCGATCACCAAGCACGTGGCCCAGATCCTGGACTC
CCGGATGAACACCAAGTACGACGAGAACGACAAGCTGATCCGCGAGGTCAAGGTGATCACCCTCAAGAGC
AAGCTGGTCTCCGACTTCCGCAAGGACTTCCAGTTCTACAAGGTCCGGGAGATCAACAACTACCACCACG
CCCACGACGCGTACCTGAACGCCGTCGTGGGCACCGCGCTGATCAAGAAGTACCCGAAGCTGGAGTCCGA
GTTCGTCTACGGCGACTACAAGGTCTACGACGTGCGCAAGATGATCGCCAAGAGCGAGCAGGAGATCGGC
AAGGCCACCGCGAAGTACTTCTTCTACTCCAACATCATGAACTTCTTCAAGACCGAGATCACCCTGGCCA
ACGGCGAGATCCGCAAGCGGCCCCTGATCGAGACCAACGGCGAGACCGGCGAGATCGTCTGGGACAAGGG
CCGCGACTTCGCCACCGTCCGGAAGGTGCTGTCGATGCCGCAGGTCAACATCGTGAAGAAGACCGAGGTG
CAGACCGGCGGCTTCAGCAAGGAGTCCATCCGGCCCAAGCGCAACAGCGACAAGCTGATCGCCCGGAAGA
AGGACTGGGACCCGAAGAAGTACGGCGGCTTCGTCAGCCCCACCGTCGCCTACTCCGTGCTGGTCGTGGC
GAAGGTCGAGAAGGGCAAGAGCAAGAAGCTGAAGTCCGTGAAGGAGCTGCTCGGCATCACCATCATGGAG
CGCTCCTCGTTCGAGAAGAACCCGATCGACTTCCTGGAGGCCAAGGGCTACAAGGAGGTCAAGAAGGACC
TCATCATCAAGCTGCCCAAGTACAGCCTGTTCGAGCTGGAGAACGGCCGCAAGCGGATGCTCGCCTCCGC
GCGGTTCCTGCAAAAGGGCAACGAGCTGGCCCTCCCGTCGAAGTACGTCAACTTCCTGTACCTCGCGTCC
CACTACGAGAAGCTGAAGGGCTCGCCCGAGGACAACGAGCAGAAGCAGCTCTTCGTGGAGCAGCACAAGC
ACTACCTGGACGAGATCATCGAGCAGATCAGCGAGTTCAGCAAGCGCGTCATCCTGGCCGACGCGAACCT
CGACAAGGTGCTGTCCGCCTACAACAAGCACCGCGACAAGCCGATCCGGGAGCAGGCGGAGAACATCATC
CACCTGTTCACCCTCACCAACCTGGGTGCCCCGCGGGCCTTCAAGTACTTCGACACCACCATCGACCGCA
AGGTCTACCGCTCCACCAAGGAGGTCCTCGACGCGACCCTGATCCACCAGAGCATCACCGGCCTGTACGA
GACCCGCATCGACCTGAGCCAGCTGGGCGGCGACTCGGGCGGCTCCACCAACCTGTCGGACATCATCGAG
AAGGAGACCGGCAAGCAGCTGGTGATCCAGGAGTCCATCCTGATGCTGCCGGAGGAAGTGGAGGAAGTGA
TCGGCAACAAGCCGGAGTCGGACATCCTGGTGCACACCGCCTACGACGAGTCGACCGACGAGAACGTCAT
GCTGCTGACCTCGGACGCCCCGGAGTACAAGCCGTGGGCCCTGGTCATCCAGGACTCCAACGGCGAGAAC
AAGATCAAGATGCTGTGA
